Addgene plasmid #22242: pEGFPC1-EPSIN 2
Depositing lab: Pietro De Camilli. Depositing organization: Yale University. Publication: The epsins define a family of proteins that interact with components of the clathrin coat and contain a new protein module. Rosenthal JA, Chen H, Slepnev VI, Pellegrini L, Salcini AE, Di Fiore PP, De Camilli P. J Biol Chem. 1999 Nov 26. 274(48):33959-65. 10.1074/jbc.274.48.33959 PubMed 10567358.
Backbone
  Vector backbone: pEGFP-C1
  Backbone manufacturer: Clontech
  Backbone size w/o insert (bp): 4700
  Vector type: Mammalian Expression, Bacterial Expression
  Selectable markers: Neomycin (select with G418)
Growth in bacteria
  Bacterial resistance: Kanamycin, 50 μg/mL
  Growth temperature: 37°C
  Growth strain: DH5alpha
  Copy number: High Copy
Gene/Insert
  Gene/Insert name: Epsin 2 (alt names: EH domain-binding protein; EHB21)
  Species: H. sapiens (human)
  Insert size (bp): 1900
  GenBank ID: AF062085
  Entrez Gene: EPN2 (a.k.a. EHB21)
  Tag / fusion protein: GFP (N terminal on backbone)
  Cloning method: Restriction Enzyme; 5′ cloning site EcoRI (not destroyed); 3′ cloning site BamHI (not destroyed)
  Sequencing primers: 5′ EGFP-N Sequencing Primer; 3′ EGFP-C Sequencing Primer
Terms and licenses: Academic/Nonprofit Terms; Industry Terms: Not Available to Industry
How to cite: pEGFPC1-EPSIN 2 was a gift from Pietro De Camilli (Addgene plasmid # 22242 ; http://n2t.net/addgene:22242 ; RRID:Addgene_22242)
