[The description below was written by a language model from this plasmid's Addgene catalogue record.]
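Description:
pEGFPC1-EPSIN 2 is a mammalian expression plasmid built on the Clontech pEGFP-C1 backbone (about 4.7 kb without insert) and carrying the human epsin 2 coding sequence (EPN2, also known as EH domain-binding protein or EHB21). The roughly 1.9 kb insert was placed by restriction cloning between the EcoRI and BamHI sites of the polylinker, both of which remain intact. In this position it lies downstream of the backbone's EGFP open reading frame, so the expressed product is epsin 2 with GFP fused to its N terminus. The record does not list the promoter or other regulatory elements. The pEGFP-C1 series is generally known to drive its fusion cassette from the CMV immediate-early promoter, with an SV40 polyadenylation signal, but no feature table was supplied here to confirm the details of this particular clone.

The plasmid is maintained in E. coli as a high-copy replicon under kanamycin selection. The same resistance cassette provides neomycin resistance in mammalian cells, allowing G418 selection of stable transfectants. The catalogue entry lists the vector type as both mammalian and bacterial expression, although the design is mainly suited to expression in transfected mammalian cells.

Epsins are a family of proteins that interact with components of the clathrin coat and share a conserved protein module, as described in the associated publication. A GFP-tagged epsin 2 construct of this kind is typically used to visualise the protein's subcellular distribution by fluorescence microscopy, for example its localisation relative to clathrin-coated structures. It can also be used to overexpress the protein or to detect or isolate it through the GFP tag in studies of endocytic machinery.
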