>Addgene plasmid #22242 | pEGFPC1-EPSIN 2 | addgene partial sequence | sequence record 28106 | 22242 with EGFP-C
TCCGGACTCAGATCTCGAGCTCAAGCTTCGAATTCTATGACAACTTCGTCTATCAGACGGCAGATGAAAA
ACATCGTGAACAATTACTCAGAGGCAGAAATCAAAGTCCGGGAAGCCACCTCCAATGACCCGTGGGGCCC
GTCCAGTTCTCTGATGACCGAGATTGCCGACCTGACCTACAACGTGGTGGCCTTCTCGGAGATCATGAGC
ATGGTGTGGAAGCGGCTGAATGACCATGGCAAGAACTGGCGGCATGTGTACAAGGCGCTGACCCTGCTGG
ACTACCTCATCAAGACAGGCTCCGAACGTGTGGCCCAGCAGTGCCGGGAGAACATCTTCGCCATCCAGAC
CCTGAAGGACTTCCAGTACATTGACCGAGATGGCAAGGACCAGGGCATCAATGTGCGTGAGAAGTCAAAG
CAACTGGTGGCTCTCCTCAAGGACGAGGAACGGTTGANNGCTGAGAGGGCCCAGGCTCTCAAAACCAAAG
AGCGCATGGCCCATGTTGCCACTGGCATGGGCAGCAACCAGATCACCTTTGGGCGAGGCTCCAGCCAGCC
CAACCTCTCCNCCAGCCACTCGGANCAGGAGTATGGNAAGGCCGGGGGCTCCCCGGCCTCCTACCCTGGC
TCGCCTGA
